>Addgene plasmid #136329 | pENTR_Hu_Plk5(WT) | addgene full sequence | sequence record 271052 | Addgene NGS Result
CTTTCCTGCGTTATCCCCTGATTCTGTGGATAACCGTATTACCGCCTTTGAGTGAGCTGATACCGCTCGC
CGCAGCCGAACGACCGAGCGCAGCGAGTCAGTGAGCGAGGAAGCGGAAGAGCGCCCAATACGCAAACCGC
CTCTCCCCGCGCGTTGGCCGATTCATTAATGCAGCTGGCACGACAGGTTTCCCGACTGGAAAGCGGGCAG
TGAGCGCAACGCAATTAATACGCGTACCGCTAGCCAGGAAGAGTTTGTAGAAACGCAAAAAGGCCATCCG
TCAGGATGGCCTTCTGCTTAGTTTGATGCCTGGCAGTTTATGGCGGGCGTCCTGCCCGCCACCCTCCGGG
CCGTTGCTTCACAACGTTCAAATCCGCTCCCGGCGGATTTGTCCTACTCAGGAGAGCGTTCACCGACAAA
CAACAGATAAAACGAAAGGCCCAGTCTTCCGACTGAGCCTTTCGTTTTATTTGATGCCTGGCAGTTCCCT
ACTCTCGCGTTAACGCTAGCATGGATGTTTTCCCAGTCACGACGTTGTAAAACGACGGCCAGTCTTAAGC
TCGGGCCCCAAATAATGATTTTATTTTGACTGATAGTGACCTGTTCGTTGCAACAAATTGATGAGCAATG
CTTTTTTATAATGCCAACTTTGTACAAAAAAGCAGGCTCCGCGGCCGCCCCCTTCACCGCCACCATGTAC
ACGGTGCTGACTGGCACCCCACCCTTCATGGCCTCACCCCTGTCGGAGATGTACCAAAACATCCGTGAGG
GCCACTACCCCGAACCCGCTCACCTGTCTGCCAATGCGCGCCGCCTCATCGTGCACCTCCTAGCACCCAA
CCCGGCCGAGCGGCCCAGCCTGGACCACCTGCTGCAGGACGACTTCTTCACACAGGGTTTCACTCCAGAC
CGGCTGCCGGCCCACTCCTGCCACAGTCCCCCCATCTTCGCCATACCCCCGCCTCTGGGCAGGATCTTCC
GGAAGGTGGGCCAGCGGCTGCTCACCCAGTGCCGGCCACCCTGCCCCTTCACGCCTAAAGAGGCCTCGGG
TCCAGGAGAAGGTGGGCCAGACCCTGACTCCATGGAGTGGGACGGCGAGAGCTCCCTGTCTGCGAAAGAG
GTTCCCTGCCTGGAAGGCCCCATCCACCTGGTCGCACAAGGGACCCTGCAGAGTGACCTGGCCGGGCCCG
AGGGGAGCCGGCGGCCAGAGGTGGAGGCGGCCCTCAGACACCTGCAGCTGTGCCTGGATGTAGGCCCCCC
GGCCACACAGGACCCCCTGGGAGAGCAGCAGCCCATCCTCTGGGCCCCCAAATGGGTGGATTATTCCAGC
AAATACGGCTTTGGCTACCAGCTCTTGGACGGGGGGCGCACGGGACGGCACCCACATGGCCCTGCGACCC
CCCGGAGGGAGGGGACCCTCCCCACACCTGTGCCACCTGCTGGACCCGGCCTCTGCCTCCTGCGCTTCCT
GGCCTCTGAGCACGCCCTGCTGCTGCTGTTCAGCAATGGGATGGTGCAGGTGAGCTTCAGTGGAGTCCCG
GCCCAACTGGTGCTGAGTGGCGAGGGTGAGGGTTTGCAGCTCACCCTCTGGGAGCAGGGGTCCCCTGGCA
CCTCCTACTCCCTGGACGTCCCGCAGAGCCACGGCTGCGCCCCCACCACCGGACAGCACCTTCACCACGC
CCTCCGCATGCTGCAGAGTATCTAGAAGGGTGGGCGCGCCGACCCAGCTTTCTTGTACAAAGTTGGCATT
ATAAGAAAGCATTGCTTATCAATTTGTTGCAACGAACAGGTCACTATCAGTCAAAATAAAATCATTATTT
GCCATCCAGCTGATATCCCCTATAGTGAGTCGTATTACATGGTCATAGCTGTTTCCTGGCAGCTCTGGCC
CGTGTCTCAAAATCTCTGATGTTACATTGCACAAGATAAAAATATATCATCATGAACAATAAAACTGTCT
GCTTACATAAACAGTAATACAAGGGGTGTTATGAGCCATATTCAACGGGAAACGTCGAGGCCGCGATTAA
ATTCCAACATGGATGCTGATTTATATGGGTATAAATGGGCTCGCGATAATGTCGGGCAATCAGGTGCGAC
AATCTATCGCTTGTATGGGAAGCCCGATGCGCCAGAGTTGTTTCTGAAACATGGCAAAGGTAGCGTTGCC
AATGATGTTACAGATGAGATGGTCAGACTAAACTGGCTGACGGAATTTATGCCTCTTCCGACCATCAAGC
ATTTTATCCGTACTCCTGATGATGCATGGTTACTCACCACTGCGATCCCCGGAAAAACAGCATTCCAGGT
ATTAGAAGAATATCCTGATTCAGGTGAAAATATTGTTGATGCGCTGGCAGTGTTCCTGCGCCGGTTGCAT
TCGATTCCTGTTTGTAATTGTCCTTTTAACAGCGATCGCGTATTTCGTCTCGCTCAGGCGCAATCACGAA
TGAATAACGGTTTGGTTGATGCGAGTGATTTTGATGACGAGCGTAATGGCTGGCCTGTTGAACAAGTCTG
GAAAGAAATGCATAAACTTTTGCCATTCTCACCGGATTCAGTCGTCACTCATGGTGATTTCTCACTTGAT
AACCTTATTTTTGACGAGGGGAAATTAATAGGTTGTATTGATGTTGGACGAGTCGGAATCGCAGACCGAT
ACCAGGATCTTGCCATCCTATGGAACTGCCTCGGTGAGTTTTCTCCTTCATTACAGAAACGGCTTTTTCA
AAAATATGGTATTGATAATCCTGATATGAATAAATTGCAGTTTCATTTGATGCTCGATGAGTTTTTCTAA
TCAGAATTGGTTAATTGGTTGTAACACTGGCAGAGCATTACGCTGACTTGACGGGACGGCGCAAGCTCAT
GACCAAAATCCCTTAACGTGAGTTACGCGTCGTTCCACTGAGCGTCAGACCCCGTAGAAAAGATCAAAGG
ATCTTCTTGAGATCCTTTTTTTCTGCGCGTAATCTGCTGCTTGCAAACAAAAAAACCACCGCTACCAGCG
GTGGTTTGTTTGCCGGATCAAGAGCTACCAACTCTTTTTCCGAAGGTAACTGGCTTCAGCAGAGCGCAGA
TACCAAATACTGTTCTTCTAGTGTAGCCGTAGTTAGGCCACCACTTCAAGAACTCTGTAGCACCGCCTAC
ATACCTCGCTCTGCTAATCCTGTTACCAGTGGCTGCTGCCAGTGGCGATAAGTCGTGTCTTACCGGGTTG
GACTCAAGACGATAGTTACCGGATAAGGCGCAGCGGTCGGGCTGAACGGGGGGTTCGTGCACACAGCCCA
GCTTGGAGCGAACGACCTACACCGAACTGAGATACCTACAGCGTGAGCTATGAGAAAGCGCCACGCTTCC
CGAAGGGAGAAAGGCGGACAGGTATCCGGTAAGCGGCAGGGTCGGAACAGGAGAGCGCACGAGGGAGCTT
CCAGGGGGAAACGCCTGGTATCTTTATAGTCCTGTCGGGTTTCGCCACCTCTGACTTGAGCGTCGATTTT
TGTGATGCTCGTCAGGGGGGCGGAGCCTATGGAAAAACGCCAGCAACGCGGCCTTTTTACGGTTCCTGGC
CTTTTGCTGGCCTTTTGCTCACATGTT
Features (pLannotate 1.2.2; 10 found; start..end, strand, type, name):
    121..213     +  CDS            lacI (fragment): lac repressor; lacI; The lac repressor binds to the lac operator to inhibit transcription in E. coli. This inhibition can be relieved by adding lactose or isopropyl-β-D-thiogalactopyranoside (IPTG).
    268..295     -  terminator     rrnB T2 terminator: transcription terminator T2 from the E. coli rrnB gene
    427..470     +  terminator     rrnB T1 terminator: Escherichia coli rrnB; transcription terminator T1 from the E. coli rrnB gene
    517..553     -  CDS            lacZα (fragment): LacZα fragment of β-galactosidase; lacZ fragment
    569..668     +  protein_bind   attL1: mutant version of attL; recombination site for the Gateway® LR reaction LR Clonase™
    695..1702    +  CDS            PLK5: PLK5_HUMAN - Also known as PLK5P. Experimental evidence at protein level: Swiss-Prot protein existence level 1. Inactive serine/threonine-protein kinase that plays a role in cell cycle progression and neuronal differentiation. From Homo sapiens (Human).
   1722..1821    -  protein_bind   attL2: mutant version of attL; recombination site for the Gateway® LR reaction LR Clonase™
   1839..1857    -  promoter       T7 promoter: promoter for bacteriophage T7 RNA polymerase
   1991..2800    +  CDS            KanR: aminoglycoside phosphotransferase; aph(3')-Ia; confers resistance to kanamycin in bacteria or G418 (Geneticin®) in eukaryotes
   2947..3535    +  rep_origin     ori: high-copy-number ColE1/pMB1/pBR322/pUC origin of replication
