[The description below was written by a language model from this plasmid's Addgene catalogue record and pLannotate feature annotations shown in this document.]
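Description:
pENTR_Hu_Plk5(WT) is a Gateway entry clone of about 3.6 kb built on the pENTR/D-TOPO backbone, carrying the wild-type human PLK5 coding sequence inserted by TOPO cloning. It is maintained in E. coli through a high-copy ColE1/pUC-type origin of replication and selected with kanamycin via the aph(3')-Ia aminoglycoside phosphotransferase gene (KanR).

The PLK5 open reading frame, roughly 1 kb, sits between attL1 and attL2 recombination sites, so it can be moved in a defined orientation into any attR-containing destination vector by an LR Clonase reaction. The annotation describes human PLK5 as an inactive serine/threonine kinase family member with roles in cell cycle progression and neuronal differentiation, which is consistent with the associated publication describing it as a polo box domain-only protein. As is typical of entry vectors, no promoter is positioned to drive expression of the insert. The only promoter annotated is a T7 promoter lying outside attL2 on the opposite strand, which faces back toward the insert and so would produce antisense transcript. The rrnB T1 and T2 terminators upstream of attL1 insulate the cloning region from read-through transcription originating in the backbone. Short lacI and lacZα fragments are also annotated near the terminators; these appear to be non-functional backbone remnants.

No epitope tags or reporters are annotated, and the record does not say whether the insert retains a stop codon, which affects compatibility with C-terminal fusion destination vectors. The plasmid serves as a source clone for generating PLK5 expression constructs in the user's chosen host system.
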