Addgene plasmid #136329: pENTR_Hu_Plk5(WT)
Purpose: Human Plk5 WT in Gateway pENTR
Depositing lab: Guillermo de Cárcer & Marcos Malumbres. Depositing organization: Centro Nacional de Investigaciones Oncologicas (CNIO). Publication: Plk5, a polo box domain-only protein with specific roles in neuron differentiation and glioblastoma suppression. de Carcer G, Escobar B, Higuero AM, Garcia L, Anson A, Perez G, Mollejo M, Manning G, Melendez B, Abad-Rodriguez J, Malumbres M. Mol Cell Biol. 2011 Mar;31(6):1225-39. doi: 10.1128/MCB.00607-10. Epub 2011 Jan 18. PubMed 21245385.
Backbone
  Vector backbone: pENTR_D/Topo
  Vector type: Gateway entry vector
Growth in bacteria
  Bacterial resistance: Kanamycin, 50 μg/mL
  Growth temperature: 37°C
  Growth strain: DH5alpha
  Copy number: Unknown
Gene/Insert
  Gene/Insert name: PLK5
  Species: H. sapiens (human)
  Entrez Gene: PLK5 (a.k.a. PLK-5, PLK5P, SgK384ps)
  Cloning method: TOPO Cloning
Terms and licenses: Academic/Nonprofit Terms; Industry Terms: Not Available to Industry
How to cite: pENTR_Hu_Plk5(WT) was a gift from Guillermo de Cárcer & Marcos Malumbres (Addgene plasmid # 136329 ; http://n2t.net/addgene:136329 ; RRID:Addgene_136329)
